>Addgene plasmid #140682 | pJ2039_N2only | addgene full sequence | sequence record 305230 | Addgene NGS Result
TTACCAATTATGACAACTTGACGGCTACATCATTCACTTTTTCTTCACAACCGGCACGGAACTCGCTCGG
GCTGGCCCCGGTGCATTTTTTAAATACCCGCGAGAAATAGAGTTGATCGTCAAAACCAACATTGCGACCG
ACGGTGGCGATAGGCATCCGGGTGGTGCTCAAAAGCAGCTTCGCCTGGCTGATACGTTGGTCCTCGCGCC
AGCTTAAGACGCTAATCCCTAACTGCTGGCGGAAAAGATGTGACAGACGCGACGGCGACAAGCAAACATG
CTGTGCGACGCTGGCGATATCAAAATTGCTGTCTGCCAGGTGATCGCTGATGTACTGACAAGCCTCGCGT
ACCCGATTATCCATCGGTGGATGGAGCGACTCGTTAATCGCTTCCATGCGCCGCAGTAACAATTGCTCAA
GCAGATTTATCGCCAGCAGCTCCGAATAGCGCCCTTCCCCTTGCCCGGCGTTAATGATTTGCCCAAACAG
GTCGCTGAAATGCGGCTGGTGCGCTTCATCCGGGCGAAAGAACCCCGTATTGGCAAATATTGACGGCCAG
TTAAGCCATTCATGCCAGTAGGCGCGCGGACGAAAGTAAACCCACTGGTGATACCATTCGCGAGCCTCCG
GATGACGACCGTAGTGATGAATCTCTCCTGGCGGGAACAGCAAAATATCACCCGGTCGGCAAACAAATTC
TCGTCCCTGATTTTTCACCACCCCCTGACCGCGAATGGTGAGATTGAGAATATAACCTTTCATTCCCAGC
GGTCGGTCGATAAAAAAATCGAGATAACCGTTGGCCTCAATCGGCGTTAAACCCGCCACCAGATGGGCAT
TAAACGAGTATCCCGGCAGCAGGGGATCATTTTGCGCTTCAGCCATACTTTTCATACTCCCGCCATTCAG
AGAAGAAACCAATTGTCCATATTGCATCAGACATTGCCGTCACTGCGTCTTTTACTGGCTCTTCTCGCTA
ACCAAACCGGTAACCCCGCTTATTAAAAGCATTCTGTAACAAAGCGGGACCAAAGCCATGACAAAAACGC
GTAACAAAAGTGTCTATAATCACGGCAGAAAAGTCCACATTGATTATTTGCACGGCGTCACACTTTGCTA
TGCCATAGCATTTTTATCCATAAGATTAGCGGTTCCTACCTGACGCTTTTTATCGCAACTCTCTACTGTT
TCTCCATACCGAATTCATAGGATAGATTCTGGAAACTTTACCGTCCGAGCTCAGGCTTACCTTACTCGAG
CAATAAACAGTTGATAGGGCTTCTCCGTTACAGCCTGCGGTCCGGGTTCACTGCCGTATAGGCAGTAATT
TTGTTTAACTTTAAGAAGGAGATATACATATGGTTTCGGTTATCAAACCAGAGATGAAAATGCGTTACTA
TATGGATGGTTCAGTAAATGGTCACGAATTTACTATTGAGGGCGAGGGTACGGGACGCCCATACGAGGGG
CACCAGGAAATGACTTTACGCGTCACAATGGCTGAAGGCGGGCCTATGCCGTTTGCGTTCGATCTTGTTA
GTCATGTCTTTTGTTACGGTCACCGTGTATTTACTAAATACCCCGAGGAAATTCCAGACTATTTCAAACA
AGCCTTCCCGGAAGGTTTGTCTTGGGAGCGCAGTTTAGAGTTTGAAGACGGTGGCTCGGCCAGCGTGTCA
GCTCATATTAGTCTTCGCGGCAATACATTTTATCACAAGTCAAAGTTCACCGGCGTGAACTTCCCCGCAG
ACGGCCCAATCATGCAGAATCAAAGTGTTGATTGGGAACCGTCCACAGAGAAGATTACAGCTTCCGATGG
AGTCTTAAAGGGCGATGTAACCATGTACTTAAAATTAGAAGGGGGAGGGAACCATAAATGTCAGATGAAG
ACTACCTATAAGGCCGCAAAAGAGATTCTTGAAATGCCCGGAGACCACTACATTGGGCATCGTTTGGTCC
GTAAGACAGAAGGAAATATTACTGAACAGGTCGAAGACGCTGTGGCACACAGCATGTCCCGCCGTAATAC
TGACGCCATCACAATCCACAGCATCCTGGATTGGATTGAAGACAACTTGGAGTCGCCGTTGAGTTTAGAA
AAAGTTAGTGAACGTAGTGGTTACTCAAAGTGGCACCTTCAGCGCATGTTTAAGAAGGAAACGGGTCATT
CATTGGGTCAATATATTCGTTCTCGCAAGATGACTGAAATTGCCCAGAAATTGAAAGAGTCTAATGAACC
TATTTTGTACCTGGCGGAGCGTTACGGCTTTGAAAGTCAGCAAACCCTTACACGTACCTTCAAGAATTAC
TTTGACGTTCCACCACACAAATATCGTATGACCAACATGCAGGGTGAGTCACGTTTTTTGCATCCGTTGA
ATCATTACAATTCCTAATAATCGCTGGGACGCCCGCCATGGTTCAGCCAAAAAACTTAAGACCGCCGGTC
TTGTCCACTACCTTGCAGTAATGCGGTGGACAGGATCGGCGGTTTTCTTTTCTCTTCTCAATTCTTCTGA
CCTGTAACGAATAATAGATAGTAAAGTAGTCTCCGATTGAGTTTTCTCTGCCGAGTCCCACCCAGTTCTG
TGATTTCAGTAAGTTGGTAATTGATACACTGTTGCGAGAACTGCTGCCTGGTAGTAGATAGGTTGTTATT
GAGTAAGAAGGTAAAGTGAACGAAATCCCTGAAACTGAGACTGTAGAAAATAAGCTTCAGCCTGCGGTCC
GGTTGACAGCTAGCTCAGTCCTAGGTACTGTGCTAGCTCGCTGGGACGCCCGGGGACTACACTTACGAAA
CTATTGATTGCTCAGCCTGCGGTCCGGCCAAGAGTACACTAGCTCAGTCATCGCTGGGACGCCCGGGATC
CAAGAGATTTCTACACGATTGAGCACTGTCTCAGCCTGCGGTCCGGGTTCACTGCCGTATAGGCAGTAAT
TTTGTTTAACTTTAAGAAGGAGATATACATATGCGTAAAGGCGAAGAACTGTTTACCGGTGTGGTTCCGA
TTCTGGTGGAACTGGACGGCGATGTTAATGGTCATAAATTCAGTGTTCGCGGCGAAGGTGAAGGCGATGC
GACGAACGGCAAACTGACCCTGAAATTTATCTGCACCACGGGTAAACTGCCGGTCCCGTGGCCGACGCTG
GTGACCACGCTGACCTATGGCGTTCAATGTTTTGCGCGTTACCCGGATCACATGAAACAGCACGACTTTT
TCAAATCGGCCATGCCGGAAGGCTATGTGCAGGAACGTACGATTAGCTTTAAAGACGATGGTACGTATAA
AACCCGCGCGGAAGTGAAATTCGAAGGCGATACCCTGGTTAACCGTATCGAACTGAAAGGTATCGATTTC
AAAGAAGACGGCAATATTCTGGGTCATAAACTGGAATATAACTTCAATTCCCACAACGTGTACATCACCG
CGGATAAACAGAAAAACGGCATTAAAGCCAATTTCAAAATCCGCCATAATGTGGAAGATGGTAGCGTTCA
GCTGGCCGACCACTATCAGCAAAACACGCCGATTGGTGATGGCCCGGTCCTGCTGCCGGACAATCACTAC
CTGAGTACCCAGTCCGTGCTGTCAAAAGATCCGAACGAAAAACGTGACCACATGGTCCTGCTGGAATTTG
TGACGGCTGCGGGTATCACCCACGGCATGGACGAACTGTATAAAATGTCCCGCCGTAATACTGACGCCAT
CACAATCCACAGCATCCTGGATTGGATTGAAGACTAATAATCGCTGGGACGCCCGCCTGCAGGCTCGGTA
CCAAATTCCAGAAAAGAGGCCTCCCGAAAGGGGGGCCTTTTTTCGTTTTGGTCCTAATAGATAAAGGATA
GGTCTGGTAGTGTTGTTCGTTCTCGCAGGTAAATCAATAATACTCAGCAGTTCCGTAGACTTTTCAGTGG
GACAGGGTAGCGATAACAGATAGATTGTAATAAGACACAGTAGGTGCTCGTAGTTGCGTGAAGAGAACCG
CTCAGGAAATCCAGTCAGAAGTATTGGTAATCGTTGAAAACTCAGTCGACGCACTTACTGAAGACGTCCT
ATTACACTCGTCGTTGGAAACTGAAGATCAGCCTGCGGTCCGGGTTCACTGCCGTATAGGCAGTAATTTT
GTTTAACTTTAAGAAGGAGATATACATATGAATCAGTCATTCATCTCGGACATCTTATATGCCGACATCG
AATCGAAGGCTAAGGAACTTACAGTCAATTCCAACAATACTGTCCAGCCGGTCGCGCTTATGCGCTTAGG
AGTTTTCGTTCCCAAACCTTCCAAGAGCAAAGGAGAAAGTAAGGAAATTGACGCCACCAAAGCCTTCTCT
CAACTGGAGATTGCTAAAGCAGAGGGCATGGTTAGTAAAGGAGAAGAAAATAACATGGCACTGATTAAGG
AGAACATGCACATGAAGCTGTACATGGAGGGCACCGTGAACAACCACCACTTCAAGTGCACATCCGAGGG
CGAAGGCAAGCCCTACGAGGGCACCCAGACCATGAGAATCAAGGCCGTCGAGGGCGGCCCTCTCCCCTTC
GCCTTCGACATCCTGGCTACCAGCTTCATGTACGGCAGCAAAACCTTCATCAACCACACCCAGGGCATCC
CCGACTTCTTTAAGCAGTCCTTCCCTGAGGGCTTCACATGGGAGAGAGTCACCACATACGAAGACGGGGG
CGTGCTGACCGCTACCCAGGACACCAGCCTCCAGGACGGCTGCCTCATCTACAACGTCAAGATCAGAGGG
GTGAACTTCCCATCCAACGGCCCTGTGATGCAGAAGAAAACACTCGGCTGGGAGGCCTCCACCGAGACCC
TGTACCCCGCTGACGGCGGCCTGGAAGGCAGAGCCGACATGGCCCTGAAGCTCGTGGGCGGGGGCCACCT
GATCTGCAACTTGAAGACCACATACAGATCCAAGAAACCCGCTAAGAACCTCAAGATGCCCGGCGTCTAC
TATGTGGACAGAAGACTGGAAAGAATCAAGGAGGCCGACAAAGAGACCTACGTCGAGCAGCACGAGGTGG
CTGTGGCCAGATACTGCGACCTCCCTAGCAAACTGGGGCACAGAGTCTAATAATCGCTGGGACGCCCGGC
GGCCGCGGAAACACAGAAAAAAGCCCGCACCTGACAGTGCGGGCTTTTTTTTTCGACCAAAGGTAGCGAA
CGACGAGTCACTGTTGAGGATAAATACTTTCTCTACTAGGCGCCTGTTACACAGGTCCTCAGCGGCGCGC
CTTTGTCGGTGAACGCTCTCCTGAGTAGGACAAATCCGCCGGGAGCGGATTTGAACGTTGTGAAGCAACG
GCCCGGAGGGTGGCGGGCAGGACGCCCGCCATAAACTGCCAGGCATCAAACTAAGCAGAAGGCCATCCTG
ACGGATGGCCTTTTTGCGTTTCAGATCTACCGGTAAACCAGCAATAGACATAAGCGGCTATTTAACGACC
CTGCCCTGAACCGACGACAAGCTGACGACCGGGTCTCCGCAAGTGGCACTTTTCGGGGAAATGTGCGCGG
AACCCCTATTTGTTTATTTTTCTAAATACATTCAAATATGTATCCGCTCATGAATTAATTCTTAGAAAAA
CTCATCGAGCATCAAATGAAACTGCAATTTATTCATATCAGGATTATCAATACCATATTTTTGAAAAAGC
CGTTTCTGTAATGAAGGAGAAAACTCACCGAGGCAGTTCCATAGGATGGCAAGATCCTGGTATCGGTCTG
CGATTCCGACTCGTCCAACATCAATACAACCTATTAATTTCCCCTCGTCAAAAATAAGGTTATCAAGTGA
GAAATCACCATGAGTGACGACTGAATCCGGTGAGAATGGCAAAAGTTTATGCATTTCTTTCCAGACTTGT
TCAACAGGCCAGCCATTACGCTCGTCATCAAAATCACTCGCATCAACCAAACCGTTATTCATTCGTGATT
GCGCCTGAGCGAGACGAAATACGCGGTCGCTGTTAAAAGGACAATTACAAACAGGAATCGAATGCAACCG
GCGCAGGAACACTGCCAGCGCATCAACAATATTTTCACCTGAATCAGGATATTCTTCTAATACCTGGAAT
GCTGTTTTCCCGGGGATCGCAGTGGTGAGTAACCATGCATCATCAGGAGTACGGATAAAATGCTTGATGG
TCGGAAGAGGCATAAATTCCGTCAGCCAGTTTAGTCTGACCATCTCATCTGTAACATCATTGGCAACGCT
ACCTTTGCCATGTTTCAGAAACAACTCTGGCGCATCGGGCTTCCCATACAATCGATAGATTGTCGCACCT
GATTGCCCGACATTATCGCGAGCCCATTTATACCCATATAAATCAGCATCCATGTTGGAATTTAATCGCG
GCCTAGAGCAAGACGTTTCCCGTTGAATATGGCTCATACTCTTCCTTTTTCAATATTATTGAAGCATTTA
TCAGGGTTATTGTCTCATGAGCGGATACATATTTGAATGTATTTAGAAAAATAAACAAATAGGCATGCTA
GCGCAGAAACGTCCTAGAAGATGCCAGGAGGATACTTAGCAGAGAGACAATAAGGCCGGAGCGAAGCCGT
TTTTCCATAGGCTCCGCCCCCCTGACGAACATCACGAAATCTGACGCTCAAATCAGTGGTGGCGAAACCC
GACAGGACTATAAAGATACCAGGCGTTTCCCCCTGATGGCTCCCTCTTGCGCTCTCCTGTTCCCGTCCTG
CGGCGTCCGTGTTGTGGTGGAGGCTTTACCCAAATCACCACGTCCCGTTCCGTGTAGACAGTTCGCTCCA
AGCTGGGCTGTGTGCAAGAACCCCCCGTTCAGCCCGACTGCTGCGCCTTATCCGGTAACTATCATCTTGA
GTCCAACCCGGAAAGACACGACAAAACGCCACTGGCAGCAGCCATTGGTAACTGAGAATTAGTGGATTTA
GATATCGAGAGTCTTGAAGTGGTGGCCTAACAGAGGCTACACTGAAAGGACAGTATTTGGTATCTGCGCT
CCACTAAAGCCAGTTACCAGGTTAAGCAGTTCCCCAACTGACTTAACCTTCGATCAAACCGCCTCCCCAG
GCGGTTTTTTCGTTTACAGAGCAGGAGATTACGACGATCGTAAAAGGATCTCAAGAAGATCCTTTACGGA
TTCCCGACACCATCACTCTAGATTTCAGTGCAATTTATCTCTTCAAATGTAGCACCTGAAGTCAGCCCCA
TACGATATAAGTTGTAATTCTCATGTTAGTCATGCCCCGCGCCCACCGGAAGGAGCTGACTGGGTTGCTC
CTAGGGTCTGATTCG
Features (pLannotate 1.2.2; 18 found; start..end, strand, type, name):
      8..886     -  CDS            araC: L-arabinose regulatory protein; araC
    913..1197    +  promoter       araBAD promoter: araBAD; promoter of the L-arabinose operon of E. coli; the araC regulatory gene is transcribed in the opposite direction (Guzman et al., 1995)
   1330..1352    +  RBS            RBS: efficient ribosome binding site from bacteriophage T7 gene 10 (Olins and Rangwala, 1989)
   1360..2013    +  CDS            mKO2: mKO2 is a basic (constitutively fluorescent) orange fluorescent protein published in 2008, derived from Verrillofungia concinna. It has moderate acid sensitivity.
   2014..2394    +  CDS            marA: MARA_ECOLI - Experimental evidence at protein level: Swiss-Prot protein existence level 1. May be a transcriptional activator of genes involved in the multiple antibiotic resistance (Mar) phenotype. It can also activate genes such as sodA, zwf and micF. From Escherichia coli (strain K12).
   2733..2757    +  promoter       J23119(SpeI) promoter (fragment): bacterial promoter (Registry of Standard Biological Parts BBa J23119) modified to end with an SpeI site
   2941..2963    +  RBS            RBS: efficient ribosome binding site from bacteriophage T7 gene 10 (Olins and Rangwala, 1989)
   2971..3684    +  CDS            Superfolder GFP: Superfolder GFP is a basic (constitutively fluorescent) green fluorescent protein published in 2005, derived from Aequorea victoria. It is reported to be a very rapidly-maturing weak dimer.
   4128..4150    +  RBS            RBS: efficient ribosome binding site from bacteriophage T7 gene 10 (Olins and Rangwala, 1989)
   4158..4367    +  CDS            repA (fragment): REP5_ECOLX - Experimental evidence at protein level: Swiss-Prot protein existence level 1. RepA is essential for origin function, autoregulates its own synthesis from the promoter, and, when overproduced, blocks origin function. From Escherichia coli.
   4368..5084    +  CDS            mNeptune: mNeptune is a basic (constitutively fluorescent) far red fluorescent protein published in 2009, derived from Entacmaea quadricolor. It is reported to be a rapidly-maturing monomer with moderate acid sensitivity.
   5252..5285    +  terminator     rrnB T1 terminator (fragment): Escherichia coli rrnB; transcription terminator T1 from the E. coli rrnB gene
   5377..5404    +  terminator     rrnB T2 terminator: transcription terminator T2 from the E. coli rrnB gene
   5526..5583    +  promoter       AmpR promoter (fragment): bla
   5592..6407    -  CDS            KanR: aminoglycoside phosphotransferase; aph(3')-Ia; confers resistance to kanamycin in bacteria or G418 (Geneticin®) in eukaryotes
   6408..6499    -  promoter       AmpR promoter: bla
   6517..7152    -  rep_origin     ColA ori: Plasmids containing the ColA origin of replication can be propagated in E. coli cells that contain additional plasmids with compatible origins.
   7237..7277    -  CDS            TcR (fragment): tetracycline efflux protein; tet; confers resistance to tetracycline
