[The description below was written by a language model from this plasmid's Addgene catalogue record and pLannotate feature annotations shown in this document.]
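Description:
pJ2039_N2only is a 7.3 kb bacterial expression plasmid built on the pCOLA backbone for synthetic biology work in E. coli. It replicates from the ColA origin, which is compatible with other common origins and so allows it to be maintained alongside additional plasmids. It is selected with kanamycin through an aminoglycoside phosphotransferase gene driven by a bla-type promoter. The catalogue lists it as high copy. A short tetracycline-resistance fragment near the origin appears to be a backbone remnant.

The plasmid comes from a study of multistable and dynamic CRISPRi-based gene circuits and is described as a control ("C") lacking the guide RNA sg-3. The record does not give the circuit topology or explain which node the missing guide would normally repress. The feature table shows three fluorescent reporter units, each preceded by a phage T7 gene 10 ribosome binding site. The first is an araC/araBAD promoter module that puts an mKO2 orange reporter under L-arabinose control, with the mKO2 coding sequence directly followed by sequence matching marA. The second is superfolder GFP downstream of a fragment of the constitutive J23119 promoter. The third is mNeptune, a far-red protein directly preceded by a repA-derived fragment. The abutting coordinates suggest that the marA and repA segments are fused to their reporters, but their function is not stated. The rrnB T1 and T2 terminators follow the mNeptune unit. No sgRNA scaffolds or dCas9 gene were picked up by the automated annotation, and the depositor notes that the companion plasmid pJ1996_v2 is required for the circuit to operate as designed. The depositor's own annotated file would be needed to locate guide cassettes and their binding sites.
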