Addgene plasmid #140682: pJ2039_N2only
Purpose: Control (“C”) lacking sg-3
Depositing lab: Yolanda Schaerli. Depositing organization: Universite de Lausanne (UNIL). Publication: Multistable and dynamic CRISPRi-based synthetic circuits. Santos-Moreno J, Tasiudi E, Stelling J, Schaerli Y. Nat Commun. 2020 Jun 2;11(1):2746. doi: 10.1038/s41467-020-16574-1. PubMed 32488086.
Backbone
  Vector backbone: pCOLA
  Vector type: Bacterial Expression, Synthetic Biology
Growth in bacteria
  Bacterial resistance: Kanamycin, 50 μg/mL
  Growth temperature: 37°C
  Growth strain: DH5alpha
  Copy number: High Copy
Gene/Insert
  Gene/Insert name: Control (“C”) lacking sg-3
Terms and licenses: Academic/Nonprofit Terms; Industry Terms: Not Available to Industry
Depositor comments: GenBank file with original annotations can be downloaded from the "Resource Information" section. Please note that, in addition, plasmid pJ1996_v2 is needed for the circuit encoded on this plasmid to operate as designed.
How to cite: pJ2039_N2only was a gift from Yolanda Schaerli (Addgene plasmid # 140682 ; http://n2t.net/addgene:140682 ; RRID:Addgene_140682)
